Addgene plasmid #182192: T7-phiC31-nos3'UTR
Purpose: in vitro transcription of phiC31 integrase mRNA
Depositing lab: David Stern. Depositing organization: HHMI, Janelia Research Campus. Publication: Transgenic tools for targeted chromosome rearrangements allow construction of balancer chromosomes in non-melanogaster Drosophila species. Stern DL. G3 (Bethesda). 2022 Feb 10. pii: 6526388. doi: 10.1093/g3journal/jkac030. PubMed 35143616.
Backbone
  Vector backbone: pUC57
  Vector type: in vitro transcription
Growth in bacteria
  Bacterial resistance: Ampicillin, 100 μg/mL
  Growth temperature: 37°C
  Growth strain: DH5alpha
  Copy number: High Copy
Gene/Insert
  Gene/Insert name: phiC31 integrase
  Species: Other
  Cloning method: Gibson Cloning
Terms and licenses: Academic/Nonprofit Terms; Industry Terms: Not Available to Industry
Depositor comments: Please visit https://www.biorxiv.org/content/10.1101/2021.11.18.469106v1.full for bioRxiv preprint.
How to cite: T7-phiC31-nos3'UTR was a gift from David Stern (Addgene plasmid # 182192 ; http://n2t.net/addgene:182192 ; RRID:Addgene_182192)
