[The description below was written by a language model from this plasmid's Addgene catalogue record and pLannotate feature annotations shown in this document.]
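Description:
T7-phiC31-nos3'UTR is a 5.6 kb in vitro transcription template built on the pUC57 cloning backbone and assembled by Gibson cloning. It is maintained in E. coli as a high-copy plasmid through the ColE1/pUC-type origin and selected with ampicillin via the β-lactamase gene and its native promoter. The annotation also picks up typical backbone remnants: the lac promoter, operator and CAP site, together with short fragments of lacZα, lacI, rop, bom and the tetracycline resistance gene. None of these fragments is expected to have a functional role here.

The payload is a single transcription unit. A bacteriophage T7 promoter is followed immediately by a lac operator and the T7 gene 10 ribosome binding site, an arrangement characteristic of pET-style expression cassettes. This leads into the coding sequence for the serine integrase of phage φC31, which the annotation tool labels as a fragment although it spans about 1.8 kb. Downstream lies sequence from the nanos 3' UTR, within which the nanos translational control element is annotated. In Drosophila embryos the nanos 3' UTR mediates posterior localisation and restricts translation of the transcript, so appending it to an integrase message is generally meant to favour expression in the region where germ cells form.

The stated purpose is synthesis of φC31 integrase mRNA with T7 RNA polymerase. φC31 integrase catalyses unidirectional recombination between attP and attB sites. The associated work concerns transgenic tools for targeted chromosome rearrangements and balancer construction in non-melanogaster Drosophila species. This fits use of the mRNA as an integrase source for site-specific transgene integration, though the record does not describe the delivery method.
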