Features (pLannotate 1.2.2; 16 found; start..end, strand, type, name):
    364..521     +  CDS            lacZα (fragment): LacZα fragment of β-galactosidase; lacZ fragment
    527..626     -  misc_feature   bom (fragment): basis of mobility region from pBR322
    728..763     -  CDS            rop (fragment): Rop protein, which maintains plasmids at low copy number; rop
    858..962     +  promoter       AmpR promoter: bla
    963..1823    +  CDS            AmpR: β-lactamase; bla; confers resistance to ampicillin, carbenicillin, and related antibiotics
   1994..2582    +  rep_origin     ori: high-copy-number ColE1/pMB1/pBR322/pUC origin of replication
   2765..2857    +  CDS            lacI (fragment): lac repressor; lacI; The lac repressor binds to the lac operator to inhibit transcription in E. coli. This inhibition can be relieved by adding lactose or isopropyl-β-D-thiogalactopyranoside (IPTG).
   2870..2891    +  protein_bind   CAP binding site: CAP binding activates transcription in the presence of cAMP. E. coli catabolite activator protein
   2906..2936    +  promoter       lac promoter: promoter for the E. coli lac operon
   2944..2960    +  protein_bind   lac operator: The lac repressor binds to the lac operator to inhibit transcription in E. coli. This inhibition can be relieved by adding lactose or isopropyl-β-D-thiogalactopyranoside (IPTG). lac repressor encoded by lacI
   3007..3139    -  CDS            TcR (fragment): tetracycline efflux protein; tet; confers resistance to tetracycline
   3161..3179    +  promoter       T7 promoter: promoter for bacteriophage T7 RNA polymerase
   3180..3204    +  protein_bind   lac operator: The lac repressor binds to the lac operator to inhibit transcription in E. coli. This inhibition can be relieved by adding lactose or isopropyl-β-D-thiogalactopyranoside (IPTG). lac repressor encoded by lacI
   3219..3241    +  RBS            RBS: efficient ribosome binding site from bacteriophage T7 gene 10 (Olins and Rangwala, 1989)
   3250..5066    +  CDS            phage φC31 integrase (fragment): integrase from phage φC31
   5099..5162    +  ncRNA          nos TCE: Accession: RF00161 - Nanos 3' UTR translation control element
>Addgene plasmid #182192 | T7-phiC31-nos3'UTR | addgene full sequence | sequence record 357873 | Addgene NGS Result
ATAGCAAGGAACACTTTCGTCGTCGGCTACGCATTCATTGTAAAATTTTAAATTTTGACATTCCGCACTT
TTTGATAGATAAGCGAAGAGTATTTTTATTACATGTATCGCAAGTATTCATTTCAACACACATATCTATA
TATATATGTTATATATTTATTCAATTTTGTTTACCATTGATCAATTTTTCACACATGAAACAACCGCCAG
CATTATATAATTTTTTTATTTTTTTAAAAAATGTGTACACATATTCTGAAAATGAAAAATTCAATGGCTC
GAGTGCCAAATAAAGAAATGGTTACAATTTAAGGAAACAAATGTCCTTCTTGCGTTTATGCATTCGCGAG
GTACCGAGCTCGAATTCACTGGCCGTCGTTTTACAACGTCGTGACTGGGAAAACCCTGGCGTTACCCAAC
TTAATCGCCTTGCAGCACATCCCCCTTTCGCCAGCTGGCGTAATAGCGAAGAGGCCCGCACCGATCGCCC
TTCCCAACAGTTGCGCAGCCTGAATGGCGAATGGCGCCTGATGCGGTATTTTCTCCTTACGCATCTGTGC
GGTATTTCACACCGCATATGGTGCACTCTCAGTACAATCTGCTCTGATGCCGCATAGTTAAGCCAGCCCC
GACACCCGCCAACACCCGCTGACGCGCCCTGACGGGCTTGTCTGCTCCCGGCATCCGCTTACAGACAAGC
TGTGACCGTCTCCGGGAGCTGCATGTGTCAGAGGTTTTCACCGTCATCACCGAAACGCGCGAGACGAAAG
GGCCTCGTGATACGCCTATTTTTATAGGTTAATGTCATGATAATAATGGTTTCTTAGACGTCAGGTGGCA
CTTTTCGGGGAAATGTGCGCGGAACCCCTATTTGTTTATTTTTCTAAATACATTCAAATATGTATCCGCT
CATGAGACAATAACCCTGATAAATGCTTCAATAATATTGAAAAAGGAAGAGTATGAGTATTCAACATTTC
CGTGTCGCCCTTATTCCCTTTTTTGCGGCATTTTGCCTTCCTGTTTTTGCTCACCCAGAAACGCTGGTGA
AAGTAAAAGATGCTGAAGATCAGTTGGGTGCACGAGTGGGTTACATCGAACTGGATCTCAACAGCGGTAA
GATCCTTGAGAGTTTTCGCCCCGAAGAACGTTTTCCAATGATGAGCACTTTTAAAGTTCTGCTATGTGGC
GCGGTATTATCCCGTATTGACGCCGGGCAAGAGCAACTCGGTCGCCGCATACACTATTCTCAGAATGACT
TGGTTGAGTACTCACCAGTCACAGAAAAGCATCTTACGGATGGCATGACAGTAAGAGAATTATGCAGTGC
TGCCATAACCATGAGTGATAACACTGCGGCCAACTTACTTCTGACAACGATCGGAGGACCGAAGGAGCTA
ACCGCTTTTTTGCACAACATGGGGGATCATGTAACTCGCCTTGATCGTTGGGAACCGGAGCTGAATGAAG
CCATACCAAACGACGAGCGTGACACCACGATGCCTGTAGCAATGGCAACAACGTTGCGCAAACTATTAAC
TGGCGAACTACTTACTCTAGCTTCCCGGCAACAATTAATAGACTGGATGGAGGCGGATAAAGTTGCAGGA
CCACTTCTGCGCTCGGCCCTTCCGGCTGGCTGGTTTATTGCTGATAAATCTGGAGCCGGTGAGCGTGGGT
CTCGCGGTATCATTGCAGCACTGGGGCCAGATGGTAAGCCCTCCCGTATCGTAGTTATCTACACGACGGG
GAGTCAGGCAACTATGGATGAACGAAATAGACAGATCGCTGAGATAGGTGCCTCACTGATTAAGCATTGG
TAACTGTCAGACCAAGTTTACTCATATATACTTTAGATTGATTTAAAACTTCATTTTTAATTTAAAAGGA
TCTAGGTGAAGATCCTTTTTGATAATCTCATGACCAAAATCCCTTAACGTGAGTTTTCGTTCCACTGAGC
GTCAGACCCCGTAGAAAAGATCAAAGGATCTTCTTGAGATCCTTTTTTTCTGCGCGTAATCTGCTGCTTG
CAAACAAAAAAACCACCGCTACCAGCGGTGGTTTGTTTGCCGGATCAAGAGCTACCAACTCTTTTTCCGA
AGGTAACTGGCTTCAGCAGAGCGCAGATACCAAATACTGTTCTTCTAGTGTAGCCGTAGTTAGGCCACCA
CTTCAAGAACTCTGTAGCACCGCCTACATACCTCGCTCTGCTAATCCTGTTACCAGTGGCTGCTGCCAGT
GGCGATAAGTCGTGTCTTACCGGGTTGGACTCAAGACGATAGTTACCGGATAAGGCGCAGCGGTCGGGCT
GAACGGGGGGTTCGTGCACACAGCCCAGCTTGGAGCGAACGACCTACACCGAACTGAGATACCTACAGCG
TGAGCTATGAGAAAGCGCCACGCTTCCCGAAGGGAGAAAGGCGGACAGGTATCCGGTAAGCGGCAGGGTC
GGAACAGGAGAGCGCACGAGGGAGCTTCCAGGGGGAAACGCCTGGTATCTTTATAGTCCTGTCGGGTTTC
GCCACCTCTGACTTGAGCGTCGATTTTTGTGATGCTCGTCAGGGGGGCGGAGCCTATGGAAAAACGCCAG
CAACGCGGCCTTTTTACGGTTCCTGGCCTTTTGCTGGCCTTTTGCTCACATGTTCTTTCCTGCGTTATCC
CCTGATTCTGTGGATAACCGTATTACCGCCTTTGAGTGAGCTGATACCGCTCGCCGCAGCCGAACGACCG
AGCGCAGCGAGTCAGTGAGCGAGGAAGCGGAAGAGCGCCCAATACGCAAACCGCCTCTCCCCGCGCGTTG
GCCGATTCATTAATGCAGCTGGCACGACAGGTTTCCCGACTGGAAAGCGGGCAGTGAGCGCAACGCAATT
AATGTGAGTTAGCTCACTCATTAGGCACCCCAGGCTTTACACTTTATGCTTCCGGCTCGTATGTTGTGTG
GAATTGTGAGCGGATAACAATTTCACACAGGAAACAGCTATGACCATGATTACGCCAAGCTTGCATGCCG
AAACAAGCGCTCATGAGCCCGAAGTGGCGAGCCCGATCTTCCCCATCGGTGATGTCGGCGATATAGGCGC
CAGCAACCGCACCTGTGGCGCCGGTGATGCCGGCCACGATGCGTCCGGCGTAGAGGATCGAGATCTCGAT
CCCGCGAAATTAATACGACTCACTATAGGGGAATTGTGAGCGGATAACAATTCCCCTCTAGAAATAATTT
TGTTTAACTTTAAGAAGGAGATATACATATGGACACGTACGCGGGTGCTTACGACCGTCAGTCGCGCGAG
CGCGAAAATTCGAGCGCAGCAAGCCCAGCGACACAGCGTAGCGCCAACGAAGACAAGGCGGCCGACCTTC
AGCGCGAAGTCGAGCGCGACGGGGGCCGGTTCAGGTTCGTCGGGCATTTCAGCGAAGCGCCGGGCACGTC
GGCGTTCGGGACGGCGGAGCGCCCGGAGTTCGAACGCATCCTGAACGAATGCCGCGCCGGGCGGCTCAAC
ATGATCATTGTCTATGACGTGTCGCGCTTCTCGCGCCTGAAGGTCATGGACGCGATTCCGATTGTCTCGG
AATTGCTCGCCCTGGGCGTGACGATTGTTTCCACTCAGGAAGGCGTCTTCCGGCAGGGAAACGTCATGGA
CCTGATTCACCTGATTATGCGGCTCGACGCGTCGCACAAAGAATCTTCGCTGAAGTCGGCGAAGATTCTC
GACACGAAGAACCTTCAGCGCGAATTGGGCGGGTACGTCGGCGGGAAGGCGCCTTACGGCTTCGAGCTTG
TTTCGGAGACGAAGGAGATCACGCGCAACGGCCGAATGGTCAATGTCGTCATCAACAAGCTTGCGCACTC
GACCACTCCCCTTACCGGACCCTTCGAGTTCGAGCCCGACGTAATCCGGTGGTGGTGGCGTGAGATCAAG
ACGCACAAACACCTTCCCTTCAAGCCGGGCAGTCAAGCCGCCATTCACCCGGGCAGCATCACGGGGCTTT
GTAAGCGCATGGACGCTGACGCCGTGCCGACCCGGGGCGAGACGATTGGGAAGAAGACCGCTTCAAGCGC
CTGGGACCCGGCAACCGTTATGCGAATCCTTCGGGACCCGCGTATTGCGGGCTTCGCCGCTGAGGTGATC
TACAAGAAGAAGCCGGACGGCACGCCGACCACGAAGATTGAGGGTTACCGCATTCAGCGCGACCCGATCA
CGCTCCGGCCGGTCGAGCTTGATTGCGGACCGATCATCGAGCCCGCTGAGTGGTATGAGCTTCAGGCGTG
GTTGGACGGCAGGGGGCGCGGCAAGGGGCTTTCCCGGGGGCAAGCCATTCTGTCCGCCATGGACAAGCTG
TACTGCGAGTGTGGCGCCGTCATGACTTCGAAGCGCGGGGAAGAATCGATCAAGGACTCTTACCGCTGCC
GTCGCCGGAAGGTGGTCGACCCGTCCGCACCTGGGCAGCACGAAGGCACGTGCAACGTCAGCATGGCGGC
ACTCGACAAGTTCGTTGCGGAACGCATCTTCAACAAGATCAGGCACGCCGAAGGCGACGAAGAGACGTTG
GCGCTTCTGTGGGAAGCCGCCCGACGCTTCGGCAAGCTCACTGAGGCGCCTGAGAAGAGCGGCGAACGGG
CGAACCTTGTTGCGGAGCGCGCCGACGCCCTGAACGCCCTTGAAGAGCTGTACGAAGACCGCGCGGCAGG
CGCGTACGACGGACCCGTTGGCAGGAAGCACTTCCGGAAGCAACAGGCAGCGCTGACGCTCCGGCAGCAA
GGGGCGGAAGAGCGGCTTGCCGAACTTGAAGCCGCCGAAGCCCCGAAGCTTCCCCTTGACCAATGGTTCC
CCGAAGACGCCGACGCTGACCCGACCGGCCCTAAGTCGTGGTGGGGGCGCGCGTCAGTAGACGACAAGCG
CGTGTTCGTCGGGCTCTTCGTAGACAAGATCGTTGTCACGAAGTCGACTACGGGCAGGGGGCAGGGAACG
CCCATCGAGAAGCGCGCTTCGATCACGTGGGCGAAGCCGCCGACCGACGACGACGAAGACGACGCCCAGG
ACGGCACGGAAGACGTAGCGGCGTAGCGAGACACCCGGATCAGAGGGCGAATCCAGCTCTGGAGCAGAGG
CTCTGGCAGCTTTTGCAGCGTTTATATAACATGAAATATATATACGCATTCCGATCAAAGCTGGGTTAAC
CAGATAGATAGTAACGTTTAACTAGCGCCTGGCGCGTTCGATTTTAAAGAGATTTAGAGCGTTATCCCGT
GCCTATAGATCTTATAGTATAGACAACGAACGATCACTCAAATCCAAGTCAATAATTCAAGAATTTATGT
CTGTTTCTGTGAAAGGGAAACTAATTTTGTTAAAGAAGACTTACAATATCGTAATACTTGTTCAATCGTC
GTGGCCGATAGAAATATCTTACAATCCGAAAGTTGATGAATGGAATTGGTCTGCAACTGGTCGCCTTCAT
TTTGTAAAATGTTCGCTTGCGGCCGAAAAATTTCGATATATCTACAATTGATATACAATCTTTACTAAAT
TTTGAAAAAGGAACACTTTGAATTTCGAACTGTCAATCGTATCATTAGAATTTAATCTAAATTTAAATCT
TGCTAAAGGAA
